Addgene plasmid #130807: pMSCVbsd-PPARDaa1-428
Purpose: Vector encoding PPARD cDNA for retroviral transduction
Depositing lab: Till Adhikary. Depositing organization: Philipps-Universitaet Marburg. Publication: PPARbeta/delta recruits NCOR and regulates transcription reinitiation of ANGPTL4. Legrand N, Bretscher CL, Zielke S, Wilke B, Daude M, Fritz B, Diederich WE, Adhikary T. Nucleic Acids Res. 2019 Oct 10;47(18):9573-9591. doi: 10.1093/nar/gkz685. PubMed 31428774.
Backbone
  Vector backbone: pMSCVbsd
  Vector type: Retroviral
  Selectable markers: Blasticidin
Growth in bacteria
  Bacterial resistance: Ampicillin, 100 μg/mL
  Growth temperature: 37°C
  Growth strain: NEB Stable
  Copy number: High Copy
Gene/Insert
  Gene/Insert name: PPARD aa1-428
  Species: H. sapiens (human)
  Mutation: deletion aa 429-441
  Entrez Gene: PPARD (a.k.a. FAAR, NR1C2, NUC1, NUCI, NUCII, PPARB)
  Cloning method: Restriction Enzyme; 5′ cloning site BglII (destroyed during cloning); 3′ cloning site XhoI (not destroyed)
  Sequencing primers: 5′ pMSCVseqfw (CCCTTGAACCTCCTCGTTCGACC); 3′ pMSCVseqrv (GAGACGTGCTACTTCCATTTGTC)
Terms and licenses: Academic/Nonprofit Terms; Industry Terms: Not Available to Industry
Depositor comments: Generated by PCR mutagenesis. Please visit https://www.biorxiv.org/content/10.1101/525576v2 for BioRxiv preprint.
How to cite: pMSCVbsd-PPARDaa1-428 was a gift from Till Adhikary (Addgene plasmid # 130807 ; http://n2t.net/addgene:130807 ; RRID:Addgene_130807)
