[The description below was written by a language model from this plasmid's Addgene catalogue record and pLannotate feature annotations shown in this document.]
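Description:
pMSCVbsd-PPARDaa1-428 is a gammaretroviral expression vector built on the pMSCVbsd backbone (murine stem cell virus type) for stable delivery of a truncated human PPARD cDNA into mammalian cells. In bacteria it is maintained through a high-copy ColE1/pUC-type origin and selected with ampicillin via the β-lactamase gene. The remaining bacterial annotations (lac promoter/operator and fragments of lacI, lacZα, rop, bom and TcR) are nonfunctional backbone remnants, as is a short env fragment.

The proviral region begins with the 5' LTR from murine embryonic stem cell virus, followed by the Ψ packaging signal and a truncated gag segment lacking its start codon, which together allow the transcribed genome to be encapsidated when gag, pol and env are supplied in trans by packaging cells. No internal promoter lies upstream of the insert, so the PPARD coding sequence is presumably transcribed from the 5' LTR. The insert encodes amino acids 1-428 of PPARβ/δ, a ligand-activated nuclear receptor transcription factor. The C-terminal residues 429-441 were removed by PCR mutagenesis, and the fragment was cloned between a BglII site (destroyed) and an XhoI site. The annotated PPARD feature is slightly longer than 428 codons would require, which the record does not explain, and no epitope tag is annotated.

Downstream, a mouse PGK promoter drives blasticidin S deaminase, allowing blasticidin selection of transduced cells. The 3' LTR closes the provirus. The annotation tool labels it as ΔU3 self-inactivating fragments, but this is an automated call and the catalogue entry does not describe the vector as self-inactivating. The associated publication concerns PPARβ/δ recruitment of NCOR and regulation of ANGPTL4 transcription, suggesting use as a deletion mutant in such studies.
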