Features (pLannotate 1.2.2; 20 found; start..end, strand, type, name):
      1..517     +  LTR            5' LTR: 5' long terminal repeat from murine embryonic stem cell virus
    581..922     +  misc_feature   MESV Ψ: packaging signal of murine embryonic stem cell virus
    989..1405    +  CDS            gag (truncated): truncated Moloney murine leukemia virus (MMLV) gag gene lacking the start codon
   1482..2804    +  CDS            PPARD: PPARD_HUMAN - Also known as NR1C2, PPARB. Experimental evidence at protein level: Swiss-Prot protein existence level 1. Ligand-activated transcription factor. Receptor that binds peroxisome proliferators such as hypolipidemic drugs and fatty acids. Has a preference for poly-unsaturated fatty acids, such as gamma- linoleic acid and eicosapentanoic acid. Once activated by a ligand, the receptor binds to promoter elements of target genes. Regulates the peroxisomal beta-oxidation pathway of fatty acids. Functions as transcription activator for the acyl-CoA oxidase gene. Decreases expression of NPC
   2955..3454    +  promoter       PGK promoter: mouse phosphoglycerate kinase 1 promoter
   3475..3873    +  CDS            BSD: blasticidin S deaminase; Aspergillus terreus BSD; confers resistance to blasticidin
   3918..3952    +  LTR            3' LTR (ΔU3) (fragment): self-inactivating 3' long terminal repeat (LTR) from Moloney murine leukemia virus
   3949..4243    +  LTR            3' LTR (ΔU3) (fragment): self-inactivating 3' long terminal repeat (LTR) from Moloney murine leukemia virus
   4405..4421    -  protein_bind   lac operator: The lac repressor binds to the lac operator to inhibit transcription in E. coli. This inhibition can be relieved by adding lactose or isopropyl-β-D-thiogalactopyranoside (IPTG). lac repressor encoded by lacI
   4429..4459    -  promoter       lac promoter: promoter for the E. coli lac operon
   4474..4495    -  protein_bind   CAP binding site: CAP binding activates transcription in the presence of cAMP. E. coli catabolite activator protein
   4508..4600    -  CDS            lacI (fragment): lac repressor; lacI; The lac repressor binds to the lac operator to inhibit transcription in E. coli. This inhibition can be relieved by adding lactose or isopropyl-β-D-thiogalactopyranoside (IPTG).
   4783..5371    -  rep_origin     ori: high-copy-number ColE1/pMB1/pBR322/pUC origin of replication
   5542..6402    -  CDS            AmpR: β-lactamase; bla; confers resistance to ampicillin, carbenicillin, and related antibiotics
   6403..6507    -  promoter       AmpR promoter: bla
   6602..6637    +  CDS            rop (fragment): Rop protein, which maintains plasmids at low copy number; rop
   6739..6838    +  misc_feature   bom (fragment): basis of mobility region from pBR322
   6844..6993    -  CDS            lacZα (fragment): LacZα fragment of β-galactosidase; lacZ fragment
   6993..7194    -  CDS            TcR (fragment): tetracycline efflux protein; tet; confers resistance to tetracycline
   7195..7293    +  CDS            env (fragment): murine leukemia virus gPr80 envelope polyprotein precursor; env; proteolytically cleaved into gp70SU and p15TM subunits
>Addgene plasmid #130807 | pMSCVbsd-PPARDaa1-428 | addgene full sequence | sequence record 255743 | Addgene NGS Result
AATGAAAGACCCCACCTGTAGGTTTGGCAAGCTAGCTTAAGTAACGCCATTTTGCAAGGCATGGAAAATA
CATAACTGAGAATAGAGAAGTTCAGATCAAGGTTAGGAACAGAGAGACAGCAGAATATGGGCCAAACAGG
ATATCTGTGGTAAGCAGTTCCTGCCCCGGCTCAGGGCCAAGAACAGATGGTCCCCAGATGCGGTCCCGCC
CTCAGCAGTTTCTAGAGAACCATCAGATGTTTCCAGGGTGCCCCAAGGACCTGAAATGACCCTGTGCCTT
ATTTGAACTAACCAATCAGTTCGCTTCTCGCTTCTGTTCGCGCGCTTCTGCTCCCCGAGCTCAATAAAAG
AGCCCACAACCCCTCACTCGGCGCGCCAGTCCTCCGATAGACTGCGTCGCCCGGGTACCCGTATTCCCAA
TAAAGCCTCTTGCTGTTTGCATCCGAATCGTGGACTCGCTGATCCTTGGGAGGGTCTCCTCAGATTGATT
GACTGCCCACCTCGGGGGTCTTTCATTTGGAGGTTCCACCGAGATTTGGAGACCCCTGCCCAGGGACCAC
CGACCCCCCCGCCGGGAGGTAAGCTGGCCAGCGGTCGTTTCGTGTCTGTCTCTGTCTTTGTGCGTGTTTG
TGCCGGCATCTAATGTTTGCGCCTGCGTCTGTACTAGTTAGCTAACTAGCTCTGTATCTGGCGGACCCGT
GGTGGAACTGACGAGTTCTGAACACCCGGCCGCAACCCTGGGAGACGTCCCAGGGACTTTGGGGGCCGTT
TTTGTGGCCCGACCTGAGGAAGGGAGTCGATGTGGAATCCGACCCCGTCAGGATATGTGGTTCTGGTAGG
AGACGAGAACCTAAAACAGTTCCCGCCTCCGTCTGAATTTTTGCTTTCGGTTTGGAACCGAAGCCGCGCG
TCTTGTCTGCTGCAGCGCTGCAGCATCGTTCTGTGTTGTCTCTGTCTGACTGTGTTTCTGTATTTGTCTG
AAAATTAGGGCCAGACTGTTACCACTCCCTTAAGTTTGACCTTAGGTCACTGGAAAGATGTCGAGCGGAT
CGCTCACAACCAGTCGGTAGATGTCAAGAAGAGACGTTGGGTTACCTTCTGCTCTGCAGAATGGCCAACC
TTTAACGTCGGATGGCCGCGAGACGGCACCTTTAACCGAGACCTCATCACCCAGGTTAAGATCAAGGTCT
TTTCACCTGGCCCGCATGGACACCCAGACCAGGTCCCCTACATCGTGACCTGGGAAGCCTTGGCTTTTGA
CCCCCCTCCCTGGGTCAAGCCCTTTGTACACCCTAAGCCTCCGCCTCCTCTTCCTCCATCCGCCCCGTCT
CTCCCCCTTGAACCTCCTCGTTCGACCCCGCCTCGATCCTCCCTTTATCCAGCCCTCACTCCTTCTCTAG
GCGCCGGAATTAGATCCACTAGTAACGGCCGCCAGTGTGCTGGAATTCGCCCTTAGGTGTGGCGCCGAGG
GGAGATCAGCCATGGAGCAGCCACAGGAGGAAGCCCCTGAGGTCCGGGAAGAGGAGGAGAAAGAGGAAGT
GGCAGAGGCAGAAGGAGCCCCAGAGCTCAATGGGGGACCACAGCATGCACTTCCTTCCAGCAGCTACACA
GACCTCTCCCGGAGCTCCTCGCCACCCTCACTGCTGGACCAACTGCAGATGGGCTGTGACGGGGCCTCAT
GCGGCAGCCTCAACATGGAGTGCCGGGTGTGCGGGGACAAGGCATCGGGCTTCCACTACGGTGTTCATGC
ATGTGAGGGGTGCAAGGGCTTCTTCCGTCGTACGATCCGCATGAAGCTGGAGTACGAGAAGTGTGAGCGC
AGCTGCAAGATTCAGAAGAAGAACCGCAACAAGTGCCAGTACTGCCGCTTCCAGAAGTGCCTGGCACTGG
GCATGTCACACAACGCTATCCGTTTTGGTCGGATGCCGGAGGCTGAGAAGAGGAAGCTGGTGGCAGGGCT
GACTGCAAACGAGGGGAGCCAGTACAACCCACAGGTGGCCGACCTGAAGGCCTTCTCCAAGCACATCTAC
AATGCCTACCTGAAAAACTTCAACATGACCAAAAAGAAGGCCCGCAGCATCCTCACCGGCAAAGCCAGCC
ACACGGCGCCCTTTGTGATCCACGACATCGAGACATTGTGGCAGGCAGAGAAGGGGCTGGTGTGGAAGCA
GTTGGTGAATGGCCTGCCTCCCTACAAGGAGATCAGCGTGCACGTCTTCTACCGCTGCCAGTGCACCACA
GTGGAGACCGTGCGGGAGCTCACTGAGTTCGCCAAGAGCATCCCCAGCTTCAGCAGCCTCTTCCTCAACG
ACCAGGTTACCCTTCTCAAGTATGGCGTGCACGAGGCCATCTTCGCCATGCTGGCCTCTATCGTCAACAA
GGACGGGCTGCTGGTAGCCAACGGCAGTGGCTTTGTCACCCGTGAGTTCCTGCGCAGCCTCCGCAAACCC
TTCAGTGATATCATTGAGCCTAAGTTTGAATTTGCTGTCAAGTTCAACGCCCTGGAACTTGATGACAGTG
ACCTGGCCCTATTCATTGCGGCCATCATTCTGTGTGGAGACCGGCCAGGCCTCATGAACGTTCCACGGGT
GGAGGCTATCCAGGACACCATCCTGCGTGCCCTCGAATTCCACCTGCAGGCCAACCACCCTGATGCCCAG
TACCTCTTCCCCAAGCTGCTGCAGAAGATGGCTGACCTGCGGCAACTGGTCACCGAGCACGCCCAGATGA
TGCAGCGGATCAAGAAGACCGAAACCGAGACCTCGTAGCACCCTCTGCTCCAGGAGATCTACAAGGACAT
GTACTAACGGCGGCACCCAGGCCTCCCTGCAGACTCCAATGGGGCCAGCACTGGAGGGGCCCACCCACAT
GACTTTTCCATTGACCAGCTCTCAAGGGCGAATTCTGCAGATATCCATCACACTGGCGGCCGCTCGAGGT
TAACGAATTCTACCGGGTAGGGGAGGCGCTTTTCCCAAGGCAGTCTGGAGCATGCGCTTTAGCAGCCCCG
CTGGGCACTTGGCGCTACACAAGTGGCCTCTGGCCTCGCACACATTCCACATCCACCGGTAGGCGCCAAC
CGGCTCCGTTCTTTGGTGGCCCCTTCGCGCCACCTTCTACTCCTCCCCTAGTCAGGAAGTTCCCCCCCGC
CCCGCAGCTCGCGTCGTGCAGGACGTGACAAATGGAAGTAGCACGTCTCACTAGTCTCGTGCAGATGGAC
AGCACCGCTGAGCAATGGAAGCGGGTAGGCCTTTGGGGCAGCGGCCAATAGCAGCTTTGCTCCTTCGCTT
TCTGGGCTCAGAGGCTGGGAAGGGGTGGGTCCGGGGGCGGGCTCAGGGGCGGGCTCAGGGGCGGGGCGGG
CGCCCGAAGGTCCTCCGGAGGCCCGGCATTCTGCACGCTTCAAAAGCGCACGTCTGCCGCGCTGTTCTCC
TCTTCCTCATCTCCGGGCCTTTCGACCTGCAGCCCAAGCTTACCATGGCCAAGCCTTTGTCTCAAGAAGA
ATCCACCCTCATTGAAAGAGCAACGGCTACAATCAACAGCATCCCCATCTCTGAAGACTACAGCGTCGCC
AGCGCAGCTCTCTCTAGCGACGGCCGCATCTTCACTGGTGTCAATGTATATCATTTTACTGGGGGACCTT
GTGCAGAACTCGTGGTGCTGGGCACTGCTGCTGCTGCGGCAGCTGGCAACCTGACTTGTATCGTCGCGAT
CGGAAATGAGAACAGGGGCATCTTGAGCCCCTGCGGACGGTGCCGACAGGTGCTTCTCGATCTGCATCCT
GGGATCAAAGCCATAGTGAAGGACAGTGATGGACAGCCGACGGCAGTTGGGATTCGTGAATTGCTGCCCT
CTGGTTATGTGTGGGAGGGCTAATCGATAAAATAAAAGATTTTATTTAGTCTCCAGAAAAAGGGGGGAAT
GAAAGACCCCACCTGTAGGTTTGGCAAGCTAGAGAACCATCAGATGTTTCCAGGGTGCCCCAAGGACCTG
AAATGACCCTGTGCCTTATTTGAACTAACCAATCAGTTCGCTTCTCGCTTCTGTTCGCGCGCTTCTGCTC
CCCGAGCTCAATAAAAGAGCCCACAACCCCTCACTCGGCGCGCCAGTCCTCCGATAGACTGCGTCGCCCG
GGTACCCGTGTATCCAATAAACCCTCTTGCAGTTGCATCCGACTTGTGGTCTCGCTGTTCCTTGGGAGGG
TCTCCTCTGAGTGATTGACTACCCGTCAGCGGGGGTCTTTCATGGGTAACAGTTTCTTGAAGTTGGAGAA
CAACATTCTGAGGGTAGGAGTCGAATATTAAGTAATCCTGACTCAATTAGCCACTGTTTTGAATCCACAT
ACTCCAATACTCCTGAAATAGTTCATTATGGACAGCGCAGAAAGAGCTGGGGAGAATTGTGAAATTGTTA
TCCGCTCACAATTCCACACAACATACGAGCCGGAAGCATAAAGTGTAAAGCCTGGGGTGCCTAATGAGTG
AGCTAACTCACATTAATTGCGTTGCGCTCACTGCCCGCTTTCCAGTCGGGAAACCTGTCGTGCCAGCTGC
ATTAATGAATCGGCCAACGCGCGGGGAGAGGCGGTTTGCGTATTGGGCGCTCTTCCGCTTCCTCGCTCAC
TGACTCGCTGCGCTCGGTCGTTCGGCTGCGGCGAGCGGTATCAGCTCACTCAAAGGCGGTAATACGGTTA
TCCACAGAATCAGGGGATAACGCAGGAAAGAACATGTGAGCAAAAGGCCAGCAAAAGGCCAGGAACCGTA
AAAAGGCCGCGTTGCTGGCGTTTTTCCATAGGCTCCGCCCCCCTGACGAGCATCACAAAAATCGACGCTC
AAGTCAGAGGTGGCGAAACCCGACAGGACTATAAAGATACCAGGCGTTTCCCCCTGGAAGCTCCCTCGTG
CGCTCTCCTGTTCCGACCCTGCCGCTTACCGGATACCTGTCCGCCTTTCTCCCTTCGGGAAGCGTGGCGC
TTTCTCATAGCTCACGCTGTAGGTATCTCAGTTCGGTGTAGGTCGTTCGCTCCAAGCTGGGCTGTGTGCA
CGAACCCCCCGTTCAGCCCGACCGCTGCGCCTTATCCGGTAACTATCGTCTTGAGTCCAACCCGGTAAGA
CACGACTTATCGCCACTGGCAGCAGCCACTGGTAACAGGATTAGCAGAGCGAGGTATGTAGGCGGTGCTA
CAGAGTTCTTGAAGTGGTGGCCTAACTACGGCTACACTAGAAGAACAGTATTTGGTATCTGCGCTCTGCT
GAAGCCAGTTACCTTCGGAAAAAGAGTTGGTAGCTCTTGATCCGGCAAACAAACCACCGCTGGTAGCGGT
GGTTTTTTTGTTTGCAAGCAGCAGATTACGCACAGAAAAAAAGGATCTCAAGAAGATCCTTTGATCTTTT
CTACGGGGTCTGACGCTCAGTGGAACGAAAACTCACGTTAAGGGATTTTGGTCATGAGATTATCAAAAAG
GATCTTCACCTAGATCCTTTTAAATTAAAAATGAAGTTTTAAATCAATCTAAAGTATATATGAGTAAACT
TGGTCTGACAGTTACCAATGCTTAATCAGTGAGGCACCTATCTCAGCGATCTGTCTATTTCGTTCATCCA
TAGTTGCCTGACTCCCCGTCGTGTAGATAACTACGATACGGGAGGGCTTACCATCTGGCCCCAGTGCTGC
AATGATACCGCGAGACCCACGCTCACCGGCTCCAGATTTATCAGCAATAAACCAGCCAGCCGGAAGGGCC
GAGCGCAGAAGTGGTCCTGCAACTTTATCCGCCTCCATCCAGTCTATTAATTGTTGCCGGGAAGCTAGAG
TAAGTAGTTCGCCAGTTAATAGTTTGCGCAACGTTGTTGCCATTGCTACAGGCATCGTGGTGTCACGCTC
GTCGTTTGGTATGGCTTCATTCAGCTCCGGTTCCCAACGATCAAGGCGAGTTACATGATCCCCCATGTTG
TGCAAAAAAGCGGTTAGCTCCTTCGGTCCTCCGATCGTTGTCAGAAGTAAGTTGGCCGCAGTGTTATCAC
TCATGGTTATGGCAGCACTGCATAATTCTCTTACTGTCATGCCATCCGTAAGATGCTTTTCTGTGACTGG
TGAGTACTCAACCAAGTCATTCTGAGAATAGTGTATGCGGCGACCGAGTTGCTCTTGCCCGGCGTCAATA
CGGGATAATACCGCGCCACATAGCAGAACTTTAAAAGTGCTCATCATTGGAAAACGTTCTTCGGGGCGAA
AACTCTCAAGGATCTTACCGCTGTTGAGATCCAGTTCGATGTAACCCACTCGTGCACCCAACTGATCTTC
AGCATCTTTTACTTTCACCAGCGTTTCTGGGTGAGCAAAAACAGGAAGGCAAAATGCCGCAAAAAAGGGA
ATAAGGGCGACACGGAAATGTTGAATACTCATACTCTTCCTTTTTCAATATTATTGAAGCATTTATCAGG
GTTATTGTCTCATGAGCGGATACATATTTGAATGTATTTAGAAAAATAAACAAATAGGGGTTCCGCGCAC
ATTTCCCCGAAAAGTGCCACCTGACGTCTAAGAAACCATTATTATCATGACATTAACCTATAAAAATAGG
CGTATCACGAGGCCCTTTCGTCTCGCGCGTTTCGGTGATGACGGTGAAAACCTCTGACACATGCAGCTCC
CGGAGACGGTCACAGCTTGTCTGTAAGCGGATGCCGGGAGCAGACAAGCCCGTCAGGGCGCGTCAGCGGG
TGTTGGCGGGTGTCGGGGCTGGCTTAACTATGCGGCATCAGAGCAGATTGTACTGAGAGTGCACCATATG
CGGTGTGAAATACCGCACAGATGCGTAAGGAGAAAATACCGCATCAGGCGCCATTCGCCATTCAGGCTGC
GCAACTGTTGGGAAGGGCGATCGGTGCGGGCCTCTTCGCTATTACGCCAGCTGGCGAAAGGGGGATGTGC
TGCAAGGCGATTAAGTTGGGTAACGCCAGGGTTTTCCCAGTCACGACGTTGTAAAACGACGGCGCAAGGA
ATGGTGCATGCAAGGAGATGGCGCCCAACAGTCCCCCGGCCACGGGGCCTGCCACCATACCCACGCCGAA
ACAAGCGCTCATGAGCCCGAAGTGGCGAGCCCGATCTTCCCCATCGGTGATGTCGGCGATATAGGCGCCA
GCAACCGCACCTGTGGCGCCGGTGATGCCGGCCACGATGCGTCCGGCGTAGAGGCGATTAGTCCAATTTG
TTAAAGACAGGATATCAGTGGTCCAGGCTCTAGTTTTGACTCAACAATATCACCAGCTGAAGCCTATAGA
GTACGAGCCATAGATAAAATAAAAGATTTTATTTAGTCTCCAGAAAAAGGGGGG
