>Addgene plasmid #130807 | pMSCVbsd-PPARDaa1-428 | depositor partial sequence | sequence record 250318 | PPARD aa1-428
ATGGAGCAGCCACAGGAGGAAGCCCCTGAGGTCCGGGAAGAGGAGGAGAAAGAGGAAGTGGCAGAGGCAG
AAGGAGCCCCAGAGCTCAATGGGGGACCACAGCATGCACTTCCTTCCAGCAGCTACACAGACCTCTCCCG
GAGCTCCTCGCCACCCTCACTGCTGGACCAACTGCAGATGGGCTGTGACGGGGCCTCATGCGGCAGCCTC
AACATGGAGTGCCGGGTGTGCGGGGACAAGGCATCGGGCTTCCACTACGGTGTTCATGCATGTGAGGGGT
GCAAGGGCTTCTTCCGTCGTACGATCCGCATGAAGCTGGAGTACGAGAAGTGTGAGCGCAGCTGCAAGAT
TCAGAAGAAGAACCGCAACAAGTGCCAGTACTGCCGCTTCCAGAAGTGCCTGGCACTGGGCATGTCACAC
AACGCTATCCGTTTTGGTCGGATGCCGGAGGCTGAGAAGAGGAAGCTGGTGGCAGGGCTGACTGCAAACG
AGGGGAGCCAGTACAACCCACAGGTGGCCGACCTGAAGGCCTTCTCCAAGCACATCTACAATGCCTACCT
GAAAAACTTCAACATGACCAAAAAGAAGGCCCGCAGCATCCTCACCGGCAAAGCCAGCCACACGGCGCCC
TTTGTGATCCACGACATCGAGACATTGTGGCAGGCAGAGAAGGGGCTGGTGTGGAAGCAGTTGGTGAATG
GCCTGCCTCCCTACAAGGAGATCAGCGTGCACGTCTTCTACCGCTGCCAGTGCACCACAGTGGAGACCGT
GCGGGAGCTCACTGAGTTCGCCAAGAGCATCCCCAGCTTCAGCAGCCTCTTCCTCAACGACCAGGTTACC
CTTCTCAAGTATGGCGTGCACGAGGCCATCTTCGCCATGCTGGCCTCTATCGTCAACAAGGACGGGCTGC
TGGTAGCCAACGGCAGTGGCTTTGTCACCCGTGAGTTCCTGCGCAGCCTCCGCAAACCCTTCAGTGATAT
CATTGAGCCTAAGTTTGAATTTGCTGTCAAGTTCAACGCCCTGGAACTTGATGACAGTGACCTGGCCCTA
TTCATTGCGGCCATCATTCTGTGTGGAGACCGGCCAGGCCTCATGAACGTTCCACGGGTGGAGGCTATCC
AGGACACCATCCTGCGTGCCCTCGAATTCCACCTGCAGGCCAACCACCCTGATGCCCAGTACCTCTTCCC
CAAGCTGCTGCAGAAGATGGCTGACCTGCGGCAACTGGTCACCGAGCACGCCCAGATGATGCAGCGGATC
AAGAAGACCGAAACCGAGACCTCGTAG
